Addgene plasmid #237993: TRAV39
Purpose: Encodes TRAV39 allele, P2A, and TRBC to generate TCRs via cloning
Depositing lab: Michael Birnbaum. Depositing organization: Massachusetts Institute of Technology. Publication: Scalable TCR synthesis and screening enable antigen reactivity mapping in vitiligo. Gaglione SA, Mukkamala RS, Krishna C, Smith BE, Wadsworth MH 2nd, Jelinsky SA, Perez CR, Schmidt-Hong L, Katz EL, Gellatly KJ, Ali LR, Shen J, Holec PV, Zhao QH, Chan AO, Xu EJK, Kravarik KM, Guzova JA, Dobson CS, Singh H, Garber M, Dougan M, Dougan SK, Harris JE, Winkler A, Birnbaum ME. Immunity. 2026 Feb 10;59(2):477-493.e9. doi: 10.1016/j.immuni.2026.01.001. Epub 2026 Jan 28. PubMed 41610844.
Backbone
  Vector backbone: pTwist Kan High Copy v2
  Backbone manufacturer: Twist
  Backbone size w/o insert (bp): 2255
  Vector type: Synthetic Biology
Growth in bacteria
  Bacterial resistance: Kanamycin, 50 μg/mL
  Growth temperature: 37°C
  Growth strain: DH5alpha
  Copy number: High Copy
Gene/Insert
  Gene/Insert name: TRBC-P2A-TRAV39
  Species: H. sapiens (human)
  Insert size (bp): 939
  Mutation: None
  Entrez Gene: TRAV39 (a.k.a. TCRAV27S1, TCRAV39S1)
  Cloning method: Unknown
Terms and licenses: Academic/Nonprofit Terms; Industry Terms: Not Available to Industry
Depositor comments: Please visit https://doi.org/10.1101/2025.04.24.649726 for bioRxiv preprint.
How to cite: TRAV39 was a gift from Michael Birnbaum (Addgene plasmid # 237993 ; http://n2t.net/addgene:237993 ; RRID:Addgene_237993)
