[The description below was written by a language model from this plasmid's Addgene catalogue record and pLannotate feature annotations shown in this document.]
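Description:
TRAV39 is a small synthetic-biology parts plasmid built on the Twist pTwist Kan High Copy v2 backbone, intended as a modular building block for assembling human T cell receptor (TCR) expression cassettes rather than as an expression vector in its own right. It is propagated in E. coli from a high-copy ColE1/pUC-type origin and selected with kanamycin through an aph(3')-Ia aminoglycoside phosphotransferase gene. The annotation also picks up short fragments of rop and lacZα, which appear to be backbone remnants and not functional genes. The sequenced record is about 3.2 kb, consistent with the stated backbone plus a 939 bp insert.

The insert, TRBC-P2A-TRAV39, joins a human TCR beta-chain constant region (annotated as TRBC2) to the TRAV39 alpha-chain variable gene segment. The P2A element named in the record is not separately annotated but presumably occupies the short gap between the two coding features. P2A is a self-cleaving peptide that causes ribosomal skipping, so that a single open reading frame yields two separate polypeptides. This arrangement forms the central "bridge" of a bicistronic beta-P2A-alpha TCR: the piece supplies the end of the beta chain and the start of the alpha chain, and a full receptor would need the beta variable and CDR3 regions added upstream and the alpha CDR3/J and constant regions added downstream.

No promoter, polyadenylation signal or eukaryotic selection element is annotated, and the cloning method and any flanking assembly sites are not stated in the record. The plasmid belongs to work on scalable TCR synthesis and screening, where such pre-made V-gene pieces allow many TCRs to be constructed by cloning for antigen reactivity mapping.
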