Features (pLannotate 1.2.2; 6 found; start..end, strand, type, name):
    245..833     -  rep_origin     ori: high-copy-number ColE1/pMB1/pBR322/pUC origin of replication
   1014..1823    -  CDS            KanR: aminoglycoside phosphotransferase; aph(3')-Ia; confers resistance to kanamycin in bacteria or G418 (Geneticin®) in eukaryotes
   1930..1971    +  CDS            rop (fragment): Rop protein, which maintains plasmids at low copy number; rop
   2160..2203    -  CDS            lacZα (fragment): LacZα fragment of β-galactosidase; lacZ fragment
   2282..2797    +  CDS            TRBC2: TRBC2_HUMAN - Also known as TCRBC2 From Homo sapiens (Human).
   2864..3169    +  CDS            TRAV39 (fragment): TVA39_HUMAN - Protein inferred from homology: Swiss-Prot protein existence level 3. V region of the variable domain of T cell receptor (TR) alpha chain that participates in the antigen recognition (PubMed:24600447). Alpha-beta T cell receptors are antigen specific receptors which are essential to the immune response and are present on the cell surface of T lymphocytes. Recognize peptide-major histocompatibility (MH) (pMH) complexes that are displayed by antigen presenting cells (APC), a prerequisite for efficient T cell adaptive immunity against pathogens (PubMed:25493333). Binding of alpha-be
>Addgene plasmid #237993 | TRAV39 | addgene full sequence | sequence record 475859 | Addgene NGS Result
AGGCTAGGTGGAGGCTCAGTGATGATAAGTCTGCGATGGTGGATGCATGTGTCATGGTCATAGCTGTTTC
CTGTGTGAAATTGTTATCCGCTCAGAGGGCACAATCCTATTCCGCGCTATCCGACAATCTCCAAGACATT
AGGTGGAGTTCAGTTCGGCGTATGGCATATGTCGCTGGAAAGAACATGTGAGCAAAAGGCCAGCAAAAGG
CCAGGAACCGTAAAAAGGCCGCGTTGCTGGCGTTTTTCCATAGGCTCCGCCCCCCTGACGAGCATCACAA
AAATCGACGCTCAAGTCAGAGGTGGCGAAACCCGACAGGACTATAAAGATACCAGGCGTTTCCCCCTGGA
AGCTCCCTCGTGCGCTCTCCTGTTCCGACCCTGCCGCTTACCGGATACCTGTCCGCCTTTCTCCCTTCGG
GAAGCGTGGCGCTTTCTCATAGCTCACGCTGTAGGTATCTCAGTTCGGTGTAGGTCGTTCGCTCCAAGCT
GGGCTGTGTGCACGAACCCCCCGTTCAGCCCGACCGCTGCGCCTTATCCGGTAACTATCGTCTTGAGTCC
AACCCGGTAAGACACGACTTATCGCCACTGGCAGCAGCCACTGGTAACAGGATTAGCAGAGCGAGGTATG
TAGGCGGTGCTACAGAGTTCTTGAAGTGGTGGCCTAACTACGGCTACACTAGAAGAACAGTATTTGGTAT
CTGCGCTCTGCTGAAGCCAGTTACCTTCGGAAAAAGAGTTGGTAGCTCTTGATCCGGCAAACAAACCACC
GCTGGTAGCGGTGGTTTTTTTGTTTGCAAGCAGCAGATTACGCGCAGAAAAAAAGGATCTCAAGAAGAAG
ATCCTTTGATCTTTTCTACGGGGTCTGACGCTCAGTGGAACGAAAACTCACGTTAAGGGATTTTGGTCAT
GAGATTATCAAAAAGGATCTTCACCTAGATCCTTTTAAATTAAAAATGAAGTTTTAAATCAAGCCCAATC
TGAATAATGTTACAACCAATTAACCAATTCTGATTAGAAAAACTCATCGAGCATCAAATGAAACTGCAAT
TTATTCATATCAGGATTATCAATACCATATTTTTGAAAAAGCCGTTTCTGTAATGAAGGAGAAAACTCAC
CGAGGCAGTTCCATAGGATGGCAAGATCCTGGTATCGGTCTGCGATTCCGACTCGTCCAACATCAATACA
ACCTATTAATTTCCCCTCGTCAAAAATAAGGTTATCAAGTGAGAAATCACCATGAGTGACGACTGAATCC
GGTGAGAATGGCAAAAGTTTATGCATTTCTTTCCAGACTTGTTCAACAGGCCAGCCATTACGCTCGTCAT
CAAAATCACTCGCATCAACCAAACCGTTATTCATTCGTGATTGCGCCTGAGCAAGACGAAATACGCGATC
GCTGTTAAAAGGACAATTACAAACAGGAATCGAATGCAACCGGCGCAGGAACACTGCCAGCGCATCAACA
ATATTTTCACCTGAATCAGGATATTCTTCTAATACCTGGAATGCTGTTTTTCCGGGGATCGCAGTGGTGA
GTAACCATGCATCATCAGGAGTACGGATAAAATGCTTGATGGTCGGAAGAGGCATAAATTCCGTCAGCCA
GTTTAGTCTGACCATCTCATCTGTAACATCATTGGCAACGCTACCTTTGCCATGTTTCAGAAACAACTCT
GGCGCATCGGGCTTCCCATACAAGCGATAGATTGTCGCACCTGATTGCCCGACATTATCGCGAGCCCATT
TATACCCATATAAATCAGCATCCATGTTGGAATTTAATCGCGGCCTCGACGTTTCCCGTTGAATATGGCT
CATAACACCCCTTGTATTACTGTTTATGTAAGCAGACAGTTTTATTGTTCATGATGATATATTTTTATCT
TGTGCAATGTAACATCAGAGATTTTGAGACACGGGCCAGAGCTGCATCGCGCGTTTCGGTGATGACGGTG
AAAACCTCTGACACATGCAGCTCCCGGGACGGTCACAGCTTGTCTGTAAGCGGATGCCGGGAGCAGACAA
GCCCGTCAGGGCGCGTCAGCGGGTGTTGGCTGTTGTTTGTCGCATTATACGAGCGTCCAGGTTGGGATAC
CTGAAACAAAACCCATCGTACGGCCAAGGAAGTCTCCAATAACTGTGATCCACCACAAGCGCCAGGGTTT
TCCCAGTCACGACGTTGTAAAACGACGGCCAGTCATGCATAATCCGCACGCATCTGGAATAAGGAAGTGC
CATTCCGCCTGACCTCTCGAGGTCAAGAGACGGGTCTCATCCCACCCGAGGTCGCTGTGTTTGAGCCATC
AGAAGCAGAGATCTCCCACACCCAAAAGGCCACACTGGTGTGCCTGGCCACAGGCTTCTACCCCGACCAC
GTGGAGCTGAGCTGGTGGGTGAATGGGAAGGAGGTGCACAGTGGGGTCAGCACAGACCCGCAGCCCCTCA
AGGAGCAGCCCGCCCTCAATGACTCCAGATACTGCCTGAGCAGCCGCCTGAGAGTCTCGGCCACCTTCTG
GCAGAACCCCCGCAACCACTTCCGCTGTCAAGTCCAGTTCTACGGGCTCTCGGAGAATGACGAGTGGACC
CAGGATAGGGCCAAACCTGTCACCCAGATCGTCAGCGCCGAGGCCTGGGGTAGAGCAGACTGTGGCTTCA
CCTCCGAGTCTTACCAGCAAGGGGTCCTGTCTGCCACCATCCTCTATGAGATCTTGCTAGGGAAGGCCAC
CTTGTATGCCGTGCTGGTCAGTGCCCTCGTGCTGATGGCCATGGTCAAGAGAAAGGATTCCAGAGGCGGA
AGTGGAGCAACCAATTTCTCCTTGCTGAAGCAGGCCGGTGACGTTGAGGAAAACCCAGGACCAATGAAGA
AGCTACTAGCAATGATTCTGTGGCTTCAACTAGACCGGTTAAGTGGAGAGCTGAAAGTGGAACAAAACCC
TCTGTTCCTGAGCATGCAGGAGGGAAAAAACTATACCATCTACTGCAATTATTCAACCACTTCAGACAGA
CTGTATTGGTACAGGCAGGATCCTGGGAAAAGTCTGGAATCTCTGTTTGTGTTGCTATCAAATGGAGCAG
TGAAGCAGGAGGGACGATTAATGGCCTCACTTGATACCAAAGCCAGGTTGAGCACCCTCCACATCACAGC
TGCCGTGCATGACTTATCCAGAGACCCGTCTCAGGGTACTCGAG
